>Addgene plasmid #85796 | pLyn-FRB-mCherry-nmd3-BSD | addgene partial sequence | sequence record 171474 | Addgene Partial NGS Result
ATGGGATGTATAAAATCAAAAGGGAAAGACAGCGCGGGAGCAGATCCCACCAGAACGCGTGATCCAACAA
GAAGTGCAAATAGTGGAGCAGGAGCAGGAGCAGGAGCAATATTAAGTAGAGCTAGCATGGCTTCTAGAAT
CCTCTGGCATGAGATGTGGCATGAAGGCCTGGAAGAGGCATCTCGTTTGTACTTTGGGGAAAGGAACGTG
AAAGGCATGTTTGAGGTGCTGGAGCCCTTGCATGCTATGATGGAACGGGGCCCCCAGACTCTGAAGGAAA
CATCCTTTAATCAGGCCTATGGTCGAGATTTAATGGAGGCCCAAGAGTGGTGCAGGAAGTACATGAAATC
AGGGAATGTCAAGGACCTCCTCCAAGCCTGGGACCTCTATTATCATGTGTTCCGACGAATCTCAAAGACT
AGTACAAGTTATCCATATGATAATCCAGATTATGCACCAGTTGCAACATTAGGTACCATGGTGAGCAAGG
GCGAGGAGGATAACATGGCCATCATCAAGGAGTTCATGCGCTTCAAGGTGCACATGGAGGGCTCCGTGAA
CGGCCACGAGTTCGAGATCGAGGGCGAGGGCGAGGGCCGCCCCTACGAGGGCACCCAGACCGCCAAGCTG
AAGGTGACCAAGGGTGGCCCCCTGCCCTTCGCCTGGGACATCCTGTCCCCTCAGTTCATGTACGGCTCCA
AGGCCTACGTGAAGCACCCCGCCGACATCCCCGACTACTTGAAGCTGTCCTTCCCCGAGGGCTTCAAGTG
GGAGCGCGTGATGAACTTCGAGGACGGCGGCGTGGTGACCGTGACCCAGGACTCCTCCCTGCAGGACGGC
GAGTTCATCTACAAGGTGAAGCTGCGCGGCACCAACTTCCCCTCCGACGGCCCCGTAATGCAGAAGAAGA
CCATGGGCTGGGAGGCCTCCTCCGAGCGGATGTACCCCGAGGACGGCGCCCTGAAGGGCGAGATCAAGCA
GAGGCTGAAGCTGAAGGACGGCGGCCACTACGACGCTGAGGTCAAGACCACCTACAAGGCCAAGAAGCCC
GTGCAGCTGCCCGGCGCCTACAACGTCAACATCAAGTTGGACATCACCTCCCACAACGAGGACTACACCA
TCGTGGAACAGTACGAACGCGCCGAGGGCCGCCACTCCACCGGCGGCATGGACGAGCTGTACAAGTAACC
CGGGTCGAGGG
