[The description below was written by a language model from this plasmid's Addgene catalogue record.]
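Description:
pLyn-FRB-mCherry-nmd3-BSD is a Plasmodium falciparum expression plasmid built on a pGEM backbone. It is propagated in E. coli under ampicillin selection, and transfected parasites are selected with blasticidin, as reflected by the BSD designation in the name. The record provides no feature table, so the origin of replication, the promoter and terminator driving the blasticidin resistance cassette, and the overall size are not stated.

The payload is a synthetic "PPM mislocaliser", a fusion protein expressed from the P. falciparum nmd3 promoter and cloned between XhoI and XmaI sites that remain intact. As the name indicates, it combines a Lyn-derived sequence with an FRB* domain and mCherry. Short N-terminal Lyn kinase motifs are generally used as acylation signals that anchor a protein to the inner face of the plasma membrane, which fits the stated targeting to the parasite plasma membrane (PPM). FRB is the rapamycin-binding domain of mTOR, which dimerises with FKBP in the presence of rapamycin or a rapalog, and the asterisk presumably denotes a variant form, though the record does not define it. mCherry allows the mislocaliser's position to be confirmed by red fluorescence.

The construct is intended for conditional mislocalisation ("knock-sideways") experiments. In parasites whose protein of interest carries an FKBP tag, adding the dimerising ligand tethers that protein to the membrane-anchored mislocaliser, pulling it away from its normal site of action so that the functional consequences can be examined. A plasma-membrane mislocaliser is typically suited to targets that could not be effectively removed by other sinks, such as nuclear proteins.
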