Addgene plasmid #85796: pLyn-FRB-mCherry-nmd3-BSD
Purpose: Expression of PPM mislocaliser in P. falciparum
Depositing lab: Tobias Spielmann. Publication: A genetic system to study Plasmodium falciparum protein function. Birnbaum J, Flemming S, Reichard N, Soares AB, Mesen-Ramirez P, Jonscher E, Bergmann B, Spielmann T. Nat Methods. 2017 Mar 13. doi: 10.1038/nmeth.4223. PubMed 28288121.
Backbone
  Vector backbone: pGEM
  Vector type: P. falciparum Expression
  Selectable markers: Blasticidin
Growth in bacteria
  Bacterial resistance: Ampicillin, 100 μg/mL
  Growth temperature: 37°C
  Growth strain: DH5alpha
  Copy number: Unknown
Gene/Insert
  Gene/Insert name: PPM Mislocaliser
  Species: Synthetic
  Promoter: Pfnmd3
  Tag / fusion protein: FRB*, mCherry
  Cloning method: Restriction Enzyme; 5′ cloning site XhoI (not destroyed); 3′ cloning site XmaI (not destroyed)
  Sequencing primers: 5′ nmd3fw; 3′ pARLrv
Terms and licenses: Academic/Nonprofit Terms; Industry Terms: Not Available to Industry
How to cite: pLyn-FRB-mCherry-nmd3-BSD was a gift from Tobias Spielmann (Addgene plasmid # 85796 ; http://n2t.net/addgene:85796 ; RRID:Addgene_85796)
